Addgene plasmid #219222: SFFV-HOXA7-Brd 281
Purpose: Transcription factor HOXA7 with a specific barcode assigned.
Depositing lab: Filipe Pereira. Depositing organization: Center for Neuroscience and Cell Biology, University of Coimbra. Publication: A combinatorial transcription factor screening platform for immune cell reprogramming. Kurochkin I, Altman AR, Caiado I, Pertiga-Cabral D, Halitzki E, Minaeva M, Zimmermannova O, Henriques-Oliveira L, Klein D, Nair M, Oliveira D, Cajal LR, Knittel R, Feick C, Ringner M, Martin M, Cirovic B, Pires CF, Rosa FF, Sitnicka E, Theis FJ, Pereira CF. Cell Syst. 2026 Jan 21;17(1):101457. doi: 10.1016/j.cels.2025.101457. Epub 2026 Jan 14. PubMed 41539305.
Backbone
  Vector backbone: SFFV-MCS
  Backbone size w/o insert (bp): 6638
  Vector type: Lentiviral
Growth in bacteria
  Bacterial resistance: Ampicillin, 100 μg/mL
  Growth temperature: 37°C
  Growth strain: NEB Stable
  Copy number: High Copy
Gene/Insert
  Gene/Insert name: HOXA7
  Species: H. sapiens (human)
  Insert size (bp): 693
  Entrez Gene: HOXA7 (a.k.a. ANTP, HOX1, HOX1A, HOX1.1)
  Promoter: The spleen focus-forming virus (SFFV) promoter
  Cloning method: Restriction Enzyme; 5′ cloning site Bsp119I (not destroyed); 3′ cloning site BstHI (not destroyed)
Terms and licenses: Academic/Nonprofit Terms; Industry Terms: Not Available to Industry
Depositor comments: Barcode sequence cloned into XbaI restriction site. Design of plasmid is as follows: SFFV-[TF sequence]-WPRE-[Barcode sequence].
How to cite: SFFV-HOXA7-Brd 281 was a gift from Filipe Pereira (Addgene plasmid # 219222 ; http://n2t.net/addgene:219222 ; RRID:Addgene_219222)
