[The description below was written by a language model from this plasmid's Addgene catalogue record and pLannotate feature annotations shown in this document.]
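Description:
SFFV-HOXA7-Brd 281 is a lentiviral expression plasmid built on the SFFV-MCS backbone that delivers the human homeobox transcription factor HOXA7 together with a construct-specific DNA barcode. It is propagated in E. coli through a high-copy ColE1/pUC-type origin with ampicillin selection (AmpR, β-lactamase). The backbone also retains an f1 origin, lacZα and lac regulatory remnants, T7 and T3 promoters, and an SV40 origin and poly(A) signal outside the viral region. No mammalian selection marker or fluorescent reporter is annotated.

The transfer cassette has a third-generation, self-inactivating layout. An RSV promoter drives a truncated HIV-1 5′ LTR, followed by the Ψ packaging signal with a partial gag sequence, the Rev response element for Rev-dependent export of genomic RNA, and the cPPT/CTS. The cassette ends in a ΔU3 3′ LTR that disables LTR promoter activity after integration. Internally, the spleen focus-forming virus (SFFV) promoter, a strong retroviral LTR-derived promoter, drives the HOXA7 coding sequence, which was cloned between multiple-cloning-site remnants. The feature table annotates HOXA7 only as a fragment somewhat shorter than the 693 bp insert stated in the catalogue. A WPRE downstream enhances transcript stability and expression. According to the depositor, the barcode was inserted at an XbaI site after the WPRE (SFFV–TF–WPRE–barcode). It is not separately annotated, but this position would place it within the viral transcript.

The construct belongs to a barcoded transcription factor collection for combinatorial screening in immune cell reprogramming, where the barcode identifies which factor a transduced cell received.
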