Features (pLannotate 1.2.2; 29 found; start..end, strand, type, name):
     94..112     -  promoter       T7 promoter: promoter for bacteriophage T7 RNA polymerase
    120..275     +  CDS            lacZα (fragment): LacZα fragment of β-galactosidase; lacZ fragment
    280..708     +  rep_origin     f1 ori (sequence partly withheld): f1 bacteriophage origin of replication; arrow indicates direction of (+) strand synthesis
    761..865     +  promoter       AmpR promoter: bla
    866..1726    +  CDS            AmpR: β-lactamase; bla; confers resistance to ampicillin, carbenicillin, and related antibiotics
   1897..2485    +  rep_origin     ori: high-copy-number ColE1/pMB1/pBR322/pUC origin of replication
   2668..2760    +  CDS            lacI (fragment): lac repressor; lacI; The lac repressor binds to the lac operator to inhibit transcription in E. coli. This inhibition can be relieved by adding lactose or isopropyl-β-D-thiogalactopyranoside (IPTG).
   2773..2794    +  protein_bind   CAP binding site: CAP binding activates transcription in the presence of cAMP. E. coli catabolite activator protein
   2809..2839    +  promoter       lac promoter: promoter for the E. coli lac operon
   2847..2863    +  protein_bind   lac operator: The lac repressor binds to the lac operator to inhibit transcription in E. coli. This inhibition can be relieved by adding lactose or isopropyl-β-D-thiogalactopyranoside (IPTG). lac repressor encoded by lacI
   2908..2926    +  promoter       T3 promoter: promoter for bacteriophage T3 RNA polymerase
   2954..3180    +  promoter       RSV promoter: Rous sarcoma virus enhancer/promoter
   3181..3361    +  LTR            5' LTR (truncated): truncated 5' long terminal repeat (LTR) from HIV-1
   3408..3533    +  misc_feature   HIV-1 Ψ: packaging signal of human immunodeficiency virus type 1
   3517..3880    +  CDS            HIV-1 gag (fragment): gag protein from human immunodeficiency virus 1; gag
   4026..4259    +  misc_feature   RRE: The Rev response element (RRE) of HIV-1 allows for Rev-dependent mRNA export from the nucleus to the cytoplasm.
   4636..4736    +  CDS            Rev (fragment): human immunodeficiency virus 1 (HIV-1) Rev protein; rev; enhances nuclear export of unspliced and incompletely spliced viral mRNAs
   4755..4872    +  misc_feature   cPPT/CTS: central polypurine tract and central termination sequence of HIV-1
   4906..5307    +  promoter       SFFV promoter: spleen focus-forming virus long terminal repeat (LTR) promoter
   5317..5340    +  misc_feature   MCS (fragment): pBluescript multiple cloning site
   5365..5985    +  CDS            HOXA7 (fragment): HXA7_HUMAN - Also known as HOX1A. Experimental evidence at protein level: Swiss-Prot protein existence level 1. Sequence-specific transcription factor which is part of a developmental regulatory system that provides cells with specific positional identities on the anterior-posterior axis. From Homo sapiens (Human).
   6065..6090    +  misc_feature   MCS (fragment): pBluescript multiple cloning site
   6090..6149    +  CDS            S (fragment): HBSAG_WHV6 - Experimental evidence at transcript level: Swiss-Prot protein existence level 2. The middle envelope protein plays an important role in the budding of the virion. It is involved in the induction of budding in a nucleocapsid independent way. In this process the majority of envelope proteins bud to form subviral lipoprotein particles of 22 nm of diameter that do not contain a nucleocapsid (By similarity). From Woodchuck hepatitis B virus (isolate w64/pWS23) (WHV).
   6281..6684    +  misc_feature   WPRE: woodchuck hepatitis virus posttranscriptional regulatory element
   6742..6801    +  CDS            nef (fragment): NEF_HV1Z2 - Experimental evidence at protein level: Swiss-Prot protein existence level 1. Extracellular Nef protein targets CD4(+) T-lymphocytes for apoptosis by interacting with CXCR4 surface receptors. From Human immunodeficiency virus type 1 group M subtype D (isolate Z2/CDC-Z34) (HIV-1).
   6803..7036    +  LTR            3' LTR (ΔU3): self-inactivating 3' long terminal repeat (LTR) from HIV-1
   7108..7229    +  polyA_signal   SV40 poly(A) signal: SV40 polyadenylation signal
   7248..7269    +  rep_origin     SV40 ori (fragment): SV40 origin of replication
   7269..73      +  rep_origin     SV40 ori (across the origin): SV40 origin of replication
>Addgene plasmid #219222 | SFFV-HOXA7-Brd 281 | addgene full sequence | sequence record 467538 | Addgene NGS Result
ATTTATGCAGAGGCCGAGGCCGCCTCGGCCTCTGAGCTATTCCAGAAGTAGTGAGGAGGCTTTTTTGGAG
GCCTAGGGACGTACCCAATTCGCCCTATAGTGAGTCGTATTACGCGCGCTCACTGGCCGTCGTTTTACAA
CGTCGTGACTGGGAAAACCCTGGCGTTACCCAACTTAATCGCCTTGCAGCACATCCCCCTTTCGCCAGCT
GGCGTAATAGCGAAGAGGCCCGCACCGATCGCCCTTCCCAACAGTTGCGCAGCCTGAATGGCGAATGGG
[124 nt withheld, positions 280-403]
C
[91 nt withheld, positions 405-495]
A
[49 nt withheld, positions 497-545]
CCTTTGACGTTGGAGTCCACGTTCTTT
[37 nt withheld, positions 573-609]
ACCCTATCTCGGTCTATTCTTTTGATTTATAAGGGATTTTGCCGATTTCGGCCTATTGGTTAAAAAATGA
GCTGATTTAACAAAAATTTAACGCGAATTTTAACAAAATATTAACGCTTACAATTTAGGTGGCACTTTTC
GGGGAAATGTGCGCGGAACCCCTATTTGTTTATTTTTCTAAATACATTCAAATATGTATCCGCTCATGAG
ACAATAACCCTGATAAATGCTTCAATAATATTGAAAAAGGAAGAGTATGAGTATTCAACATTTCCGTGTC
GCCCTTATTCCCTTTTTTGCGGCATTTTGCCTTCCTGTTTTTGCTCACCCAGAAACGCTGGTGAAAGTAA
AAGATGCTGAAGATCAGTTGGGTGCACGAGTGGGTTACATCGAACTGGATCTCAACAGCGGTAAGATCCT
TGAGAGTTTTCGCCCCGAAGAACGTTTTCCAATGATGAGCACTTTTAAAGTTCTGCTATGTGGCGCGGTA
TTATCCCGTATTGACGCCGGGCAAGAGCAACTCGGTCGCCGCATACACTATTCTCAGAATGACTTGGTTG
AGTACTCACCAGTCACAGAAAAGCATCTTACGGATGGCATGACAGTAAGAGAATTATGCAGTGCTGCCAT
AACCATGAGTGATAACACTGCGGCCAACTTACTTCTGACAACGATCGGAGGACCGAAGGAGCTAACCGCT
TTTTTGCACAACATGGGGGATCATGTAACTCGCCTTGATCGTTGGGAACCGGAGCTGAATGAAGCCATAC
CAAACGACGAGCGTGACACCACGATGCCTGTAGCAATGGCAACAACGTTGCGCAAACTATTAACTGGCGA
ACTACTTACTCTAGCTTCCCGGCAACAATTAATAGACTGGATGGAGGCGGATAAAGTTGCAGGACCACTT
CTGCGCTCGGCCCTTCCGGCTGGCTGGTTTATTGCTGATAAATCTGGAGCCGGTGAGCGTGGGTCTCGCG
GTATCATTGCAGCACTGGGGCCAGATGGTAAGCCCTCCCGTATCGTAGTTATCTACACGACGGGGAGTCA
GGCAACTATGGATGAACGAAATAGACAGATCGCTGAGATAGGTGCCTCACTGATTAAGCATTGGTAACTG
TCAGACCAAGTTTACTCATATATACTTTAGATTGATTTAAAACTTCATTTTTAATTTAAAAGGATCTAGG
TGAAGATCCTTTTTGATAATCTCATGACCAAAATCCCTTAACGTGAGTTTTCGTTCCACTGAGCGTCAGA
CCCCGTAGAAAAGATCAAAGGATCTTCTTGAGATCCTTTTTTTCTGCGCGTAATCTGCTGCTTGCAAACA
AAAAAACCACCGCTACCAGCGGTGGTTTGTTTGCCGGATCAAGAGCTACCAACTCTTTTTCCGAAGGTAA
CTGGCTTCAGCAGAGCGCAGATACCAAATACTGTTCTTCTAGTGTAGCCGTAGTTAGGCCACCACTTCAA
GAACTCTGTAGCACCGCCTACATACCTCGCTCTGCTAATCCTGTTACCAGTGGCTGCTGCCAGTGGCGAT
AAGTCGTGTCTTACCGGGTTGGACTCAAGACGATAGTTACCGGATAAGGCGCAGCGGTCGGGCTGAACGG
GGGGTTCGTGCACACAGCCCAGCTTGGAGCGAACGACCTACACCGAACTGAGATACCTACAGCGTGAGCT
ATGAGAAAGCGCCACGCTTCCCGAAGGGAGAAAGGCGGACAGGTATCCGGTAAGCGGCAGGGTCGGAACA
GGAGAGCGCACGAGGGAGCTTCCAGGGGGAAACGCCTGGTATCTTTATAGTCCTGTCGGGTTTCGCCACC
TCTGACTTGAGCGTCGATTTTTGTGATGCTCGTCAGGGGGGCGGAGCCTATGGAAAAACGCCAGCAACGC
GGCCTTTTTACGGTTCCTGGCCTTTTGCTGGCCTTTTGCTCACATGTTCTTTCCTGCGTTATCCCCTGAT
TCTGTGGATAACCGTATTACCGCCTTTGAGTGAGCTGATACCGCTCGCCGCAGCCGAACGACCGAGCGCA
GCGAGTCAGTGAGCGAGGAAGCGGAAGAGCGCCCAATACGCAAACCGCCTCTCCCCGCGCGTTGGCCGAT
TCATTAATGCAGCTGGCACGACAGGTTTCCCGACTGGAAAGCGGGCAGTGAGCGCAACGCAATTAATGTG
AGTTAGCTCACTCATTAGGCACCCCAGGCTTTACACTTTATGCTTCCGGCTCGTATGTTGTGTGGAATTG
TGAGCGGATAACAATTTCACACAGGAAACAGCTATGACCATGATTACGCCAAGCGCGCAATTAACCCTCA
CTAAAGGGAACAAAAGCTGGAGCTGCAAGCTTAATGTAGTCTTATGCAATACTCTTGTAGTCTTGCAACA
TGGTAACGATGAGTTAGCAACATGCCTTACAAGGAGAGAAAAAGCACCGTGCATGCCGATTGGTGGAAGT
AAGGTGGTACGATCGTGCCTTATTAGGAAGGCAACAGACGGGTCTGACATGGATTGGACGAACCACTGAA
TTGCCGCATTGCAGAGATATTGTATTTAAGTGCCTAGCTCGATACATAAACGGGTCTCTCTGGTTAGACC
AGATCTGAGCCTGGGAGCTCTCTGGCTAACTAGGGAACCCACTGCTTAAGCCTCAATAAAGCTTGCCTTG
AGTGCTTCAAGTAGTGTGTGCCCGTCTGTTGTGTGACTCTGGTAACTAGAGATCCCTCAGACCCTTTTAG
TCAGTGTGGAAAATCTCTAGCAGTGGCGCCCGAACAGGGACTTGAAAGCGAAAGGGAAACCAGAGGAGCT
CTCTCGACGCAGGACTCGGCTTGCTGAAGCGCGCACGGCAAGAGGCGAGGGGCGGCGACTGGTGAGTACG
CCAAAAATTTTGACTAGCGGAGGCTAGAAGGAGAGAGATGGGTGCGAGAGCGTCAGTATTAAGCGGGGGA
GAATTAGATCGCGATGGGAAAAAATTCGGTTAAGGCCAGGGGGAAAGAAAAAATATAAATTAAAACATAT
AGTATGGGCAAGCAGGGAGCTAGAACGATTCGCAGTTAATCCTGGCCTGTTAGAAACATCAGAAGGCTGT
AGACAAATACTGGGACAGCTACAACCATCCCTTCAGACAGGATCAGAAGAACTTAGATCATTATATAATA
CAGTAGCAACCCTCTATTGTGTGCATCAAAGGATAGAGATAAAAGACACCAAGGAAGCTTTAGACAAGAT
AGAGGAAGAGCAAAACAAAAGTAAGACCACCGCACAGCAAGCGGCCGCTGATCTTCAGACCTGGAGGAGG
AGATATGAGGGACAATTGGAGAAGTGAATTATATAAATATAAAGTAGTAAAAATTGAACCATTAGGAGTA
GCACCCACCAAGGCAAAGAGAAGAGTGGTGCAGAGAGAAAAAAGAGCAGTGGGAATAGGAGCTTTGTTCC
TTGGGTTCTTGGGAGCAGCAGGAAGCACTATGGGCGCAGCGTCAATGACGCTGACGGTACAGGCCAGACA
ATTATTGTCTGGTATAGTGCAGCAGCAGAACAATTTGCTGAGGGCTATTGAGGCGCAACAGCATCTGTTG
CAACTCACAGTCTGGGGCATCAAGCAGCTCCAGGCAAGAATCCTGGCTGTGGAAAGATACCTAAAGGATC
AACAGCTCCTGGGGATTTGGGGTTGCTCTGGAAAACTCATTTGCACCACTGCTGTGCCTTGGAATGCTAG
TTGGAGTAATAAATCTCTGGAACAGATTTGGAATCACACGACCTGGATGGAGTGGGACAGAGAAATTAAC
AATTACACAAGCTTAATACACTCCTTAATTGAAGAATCGCAAAACCAGCAAGAAAAGAATGAACAAGAAT
TATTGGAATTAGATAAATGGGCAAGTTTGTGGAATTGGTTTAACATAACAAATTGGCTGTGGTATATAAA
ATTATTCATAATGATAGTAGGAGGCTTGGTAGGTTTAAGAATAGTTTTTGCTGTACTTTCTATAGTGAAT
AGAGTTAGGCAGGGATATTCACCATTATCGTTTCAGACCCACCTCCCAACCCCGAGGGGACCCGACAGGC
CCGAAGGAATAGAAGAAGAAGGTGGAGAGAGAGACAGAGACAGATCCATTCGATTAGTGAACGGATCTCG
ACGGTATCGGTTAACTTTTAAAAGAAAAGGGGGGATTGGGGGGTACAGTGCAGGGGAAAGAATAGTAGAC
ATAATAGCAACAGACATACAAACTAAAGAATTACAAAAACAAATTACAAAAATTCAAAATTTTATCGATC
ACGAGACTAGCCTCGAGCTGGCTGCAGTAACGCCATTTTGCAAGGCATGGAAAAATACCAAACCAAGAAT
AGAGAAGTTCAGATCAAGGGCGGGTACATGAAAATAGCTAACGTTGGGCCAAACAGGATATCTGCGGTGA
GCAGTTTCGGCCCCGGCCCGGGGCCAAGAACAGATGGTCACCGCAGTTTCGGCCCCGGCCCGAGGCCAAG
AACAGATGGTCCCCAGATATGGCCCAACCCTCAGCAGTTTCTTAAGACCCATCAGATGTTTCCAGGCTCC
CCCAAGGACCTGAAATGACCCTGCGCCTTATTTGAATTAACCAATCAGCCTGCTTCTCGCTTCTGTTCGC
GCGCTTCTGCTTCCCGAGCTCTATAAAAGAGCTCACAACCCCTCACTCGGCGCGCCAGTCCTCCGACAGA
CTGAGTCGGCCGGTCGAATCAAGCTTATCGATACCGTCGACGGATCCGCTAGCCCGCGGTTCGAAATGAG
TTCTTCGTATTATGTGAACGCGCTTTTTAGCAAATATACGGCGGGGGCTTCTCTGTTCCAAAATGCCGAG
CCGACTTCTTGCTCCTTTGCTCCCAACTCACAGAGAAGCGGCTACGGGGCGGGCGCCGGCGCCTTCGCCT
CGACCGTTCCGGGCTTATACAATGTCAACAGCCCCCTTTATCAGAGCCCCTTTGCGTCCGGCTACGGCCT
GGGCGCCGACGCCTACGGCAACCTGCCCTGCGCCTCCTACGACCAAAACATCCCCGGGCTCTGCAGTGAC
CTCGCCAAAGGCGCCTGCGACAAGACGGACGAGGGCGCGCTGCATGGCGCGGCTGAGGCCAATTTCCGCA
TCTACCCCTGGATGCGGTCTTCAGGACCTGACAGGAAGCGGGGCCGCCAGACCTACACGCGCTACCAGAC
GCTGGAGCTGGAGAAGGAGTTCCACTTCAACCGCTACCTGACGCGGCGCCGCCGCATTGAAATCGCCCAC
GCGCTCTGCCTCACCGAGCGCCAGATTAAGATCTGGTTCCAGAACCGCCGCATGAAGTGGAAGAAAGAGC
ATAAGGACGAAGGTCCGACTGCCGCCGCAGCTCCCGAGGGCGCCGTGCCCTCTGCCGCCGCCACTGCTGC
CGCGGACAAGGCCGACGAGGAGGACGATGATGAAGAAGAGGAAGACGAGGAGGAATAGACCGGTCGGATC
CCCCGGGCTGCAGGAATTCGAGCATCTTACCGCCATTTATTCCCATATTTGTTCTGTTTTTCTTGATTTG
GGTATACATTTAAATGTTAATAAAACAAAATGGTGGGGCAATCATTTACATTTTTAGGGATATGTAATTA
CTAGTTCAGGTGTATTGCCACAAGACAAACATGTTAAGAAACTTTCCCGTTATTTACGCTCTGTTCCTGT
TAATCAACCTCTGGATTACAAAATTTGTGAAAGATTGACTGATATTCTTAACTATGTTGCTCCTTTTACG
CTGTGTGGATATGCTGCTTTAATGCCTCTGTATCATGCTATTGCTTCCCGTACGGCTTTCGTTTTCTCCT
CCTTGTATAAATCCTGGTTGCTGTCTCTTTATGAGGAGTTGTGGCCCGTTGTCCGTCAACGTGGCGTGGT
GTGCTCTGTGTTTGCTGACGCAACCCCCACTGGCTGGGGCATTGCCACCACCTGTCAACTCCTTTCTGGG
ACTTTCGCTTTCCCCCTCCCGATCGCCACGGCAGAACTCATCGCCGCCTGCCTTGCCCGCTGCTGGACAG
GGGCTAGGTTGCTGGGCACTGATAATTCCGTGGTGTTGTCGGGGAAGCTGACGTCCTTTGCAATTCGATA
TCAAGCTGTACCTTCTAGATGTACAGACTCAACAGCGCTTCTAGACCAATGACTTACAAGGCAGCTGTAG
ATCTTAGCCACTTTTTAAAAGAAAAGGGGGGACTGGAAGGGCTAATTCACTCCCAACGAAGACAAGATCT
GCTTTTTGCTTGTACTGGGTCTCTCTGGTTAGACCAGATCTGAGCCTGGGAGCTCTCTGGCTAACTAGGG
AACCCACTGCTTAAGCCTCAATAAAGCTTGCCTTGAGTGCTTCAAGTAGTGTGTGCCCGTCTGTTGTGTG
ACTCTGGTAACTAGAGATCCCTCAGACCCTTTTAGTCAGTGTGGAAAATCTCTAGCAGTAGTAGTTCATG
TCATCTTATTATTCAGTATTTATAACTTGCAAAGAAATGAATATCAGAGAGTGAGAGGAACTTGTTTATT
GCAGCTTATAATGGTTACAAATAAAGCAATAGCATCACAAATTTCACAAATAAAGCATTTTTTTCACTGC
ATTCTAGTTGTGGTTTGTCCAAACTCATCAATGTATCTTATCATGTCTGGCTCTAGCTATCCCGCCCCTA
ACTCCGCCCATCCCGCCCCTAACTCCGCCCAGTTCCGCCCATTCTCCGCCCCATGGCTGACTAATTTTTT
TT
