>Addgene plasmid #219222 | SFFV-HOXA7-Brd 281 | depositor partial sequence | sequence record 428146 | TF ORF
ATGAGTTCTTCGTATTATGTGAACGCGCTTTTTAGCAAATATACGGCGGGGGCTTCTCTGTTCCAAAATG
CCGAGCCGACTTCTTGCTCCTTTGCTCCCAACTCACAGAGAAGCGGCTACGGGGCGGGCGCCGGCGCCTT
CGCCTCGACCGTTCCGGGCTTATACAATGTCAACAGCCCCCTTTATCAGAGCCCCTTTGCGTCCGGCTAC
GGCCTGGGCGCCGACGCCTACGGCAACCTGCCCTGCGCCTCCTACGACCAAAACATCCCCGGGCTCTGCA
GTGACCTCGCCAAAGGCGCCTGCGACAAGACGGACGAGGGCGCGCTGCATGGCGCGGCTGAGGCCAATTT
CCGCATCTACCCCTGGATGCGGTCTTCAGGACCTGACAGGAAGCGGGGCCGCCAGACCTACACGCGCTAC
CAGACGCTGGAGCTGGAGAAGGAGTTCCACTTCAACCGCTACCTGACGCGGCGCCGCCGCATTGAAATCG
CCCACGCGCTCTGCCTCACCGAGCGCCAGATTAAGATCTGGTTCCAGAACCGCCGCATGAAGTGGAAGAA
AGAGCATAAGGACGAAGGTCCGACTGCCGCCGCAGCTCCCGAGGGCGCCGTGCCCTCTGCCGCCGCCACT
GCTGCCGCGGACAAGGCCGACGAGGAGGACGATGATGAAGAAGAGGAAGACGAGGAGGAATAG
