>Addgene plasmid #219222 | SFFV-HOXA7-Brd 281 | depositor partial sequence | sequence record 428147 | Barcode sequence
TGTACAGACTCAACAGCGCT
